Addgene plasmid #134606: pBlueScript-humanAPOBEC1
Purpose: Plasmid bearing APOBEC1 coding sequence. In presence of its cofactor and overexpressing an artificial reporter with editable CAA codon in APOB sequence we can visualize its editing activity
Depositing lab: Silvestro Conticello. Publication: Dimerisation of APOBEC1 is dispensable for its RNA editing activity. Chieca M, Montini M, Severi F, Pecori R, Conticello S. bioRxiv 2021 10.1101/410803.
Backbone
  Vector backbone: pBlueScript
  Backbone size w/o insert (bp): 7168
  Total vector size (bp): 7879
  Modifications to backbone: Added puromycin resistance and beta actin promoter
  Vector type: Mammalian Expression
  Selectable markers: Puromycin
Growth in bacteria
  Bacterial resistance: Ampicillin, 100 μg/mL
  Growth temperature: 37°C
  Growth strain: DH5alpha
  Copy number: High Copy
Gene/Insert
  Gene/Insert name: humanAPOBEC1
  Species: H. sapiens (human)
  Insert size (bp): 711
  Entrez Gene: APOBEC1 (a.k.a. APO1, APOBEC-1, BEDP, CDAR1, HEPR)
  Promoter: Beta actin
  Cloning method: Restriction Enzyme; 5′ cloning site NheI (not destroyed); 3′ cloning site BsrGI (not destroyed)
  Sequencing primers: 5′ AAAGCTAGCATGACTTCTGAGAAAGGTCCT; 3′ AAATGTACAAGATCTCATCTCCAAGCCACAGAAGG
Terms and licenses: Academic/Nonprofit Terms; Industry Terms: Not Available to Industry
How to cite: pBlueScript-humanAPOBEC1 was a gift from Silvestro Conticello (Addgene plasmid # 134606 ; http://n2t.net/addgene:134606 ; RRID:Addgene_134606)
