[The description below was written by a language model from this plasmid's Addgene catalogue record and pLannotate feature annotations shown in this document.]
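Description:
pBlueScript-humanAPOBEC1 is a 7,879 bp mammalian expression plasmid built on a pBluescript backbone that the depositor modified by adding a beta-actin promoter and a puromycin resistance cassette. In bacteria it is maintained at high copy through a ColE1/pUC-type origin and selected with ampicillin via the β-lactamase gene. The usual pBluescript elements remain: the f1 phage origin, flanking T3 and T7 promoters, lac promoter/operator sequences, a lacZα fragment and remnants of the multiple cloning site.

The payload consists of two parallel, same-orientation expression units. In the first, a chicken β-actin promoter followed by the chimeric chicken β-actin/rabbit β-globin intron drives the human APOBEC1 coding sequence (about 711 bp, cloned between NheI and BsrGI sites that were both preserved), terminated by an SV40 polyadenylation signal. No epitope tag or fluorescent fusion is annotated on the coding sequence. The second unit repeats the same promoter, intron and SV40 poly(A) arrangement to express puromycin N-acetyltransferase, allowing selection of transfected mammalian cells. The short large T antigen and dmpM fragments in the annotation appear to be incidental sequence carried along with the poly(A) region and the puromycin gene. The pair of cassettes is bracketed by lox71 and lox66, the left- and right-element mutant loxP sites recognised by Cre recombinase; the record does not state what they are intended for here.

APOBEC1 is the catalytic cytidine deaminase of the APOB mRNA editing complex, converting a CAA glutamine codon to a UAA stop codon. According to the depositor, the plasmid is used to supply APOBEC1 in cells alongside its cofactor and an overexpressed artificial reporter carrying the editable CAA codon in APOB sequence, so that RNA editing activity can be visualised.
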