Features (pLannotate 1.2.2; 27 found; start..end, strand, type, name):
     79..97      -  promoter       T3 promoter: promoter for bacteriophage T3 RNA polymerase
    142..158     -  protein_bind   lac operator: The lac repressor binds to the lac operator to inhibit transcription in E. coli. This inhibition can be relieved by adding lactose or isopropyl-β-D-thiogalactopyranoside (IPTG). lac repressor encoded by lacI
    166..196     -  promoter       lac promoter: promoter for the E. coli lac operon
    211..232     -  protein_bind   CAP binding site: CAP binding activates transcription in the presence of cAMP. E. coli catabolite activator protein
    245..337     -  CDS            lacI (fragment): lac repressor; lacI; The lac repressor binds to the lac operator to inhibit transcription in E. coli. This inhibition can be relieved by adding lactose or isopropyl-β-D-thiogalactopyranoside (IPTG).
    520..1108    -  rep_origin     ori: high-copy-number ColE1/pMB1/pBR322/pUC origin of replication
   1279..2139    -  CDS            AmpR: β-lactamase; bla; confers resistance to ampicillin, carbenicillin, and related antibiotics
   2140..2244    -  promoter       AmpR promoter: bla
   2297..2725    -  rep_origin     f1 ori (sequence partly withheld): f1 bacteriophage origin of replication; arrow indicates direction of (+) strand synthesis
   2730..2887    -  CDS            lacZα (fragment): LacZα fragment of β-galactosidase; lacZ fragment
   2890..2908    +  promoter       T7 promoter: promoter for bacteriophage T7 RNA polymerase
   2917..2959    +  misc_feature   MCS (fragment): pBluescript multiple cloning site
   2960..2993    +  protein_bind   lox71: Left element (LE) mutant of loxP (Araki et al., 2010). Cre-mediated recombination occurs in the 8-bp core sequence (GCATACAT). Cre recombinase
   3011..3286    +  promoter       chicken β-actin promoter: No description available
   3287..4299    +  intron         chimeric intron: chimera between introns from chicken β-actin and rabbit β-globin
   4379..5086    +  CDS            APOBEC1: ABEC1_HUMAN - Experimental evidence at protein level: Swiss-Prot protein existence level 1. Catalytic component of the apolipoprotein B mRNA editing enzyme complex which is responsible for the postranscriptional editing of a CAA codon for Gln to a UAA codon for stop in the APOB mRNA. Also involved in CGA (Arg) to UGA (Stop) editing in the NF1 mRNA. May also play a role in the epigenetic regulation of gene expression by participating in DNA demethylation. From Homo sapiens (Human).
   5176..5259    +  CDS            large T antigen (fragment): large T antigen from SV40 (simian virus 40)
   5282..5416    +  polyA_signal   SV40 poly(A) signal: SV40 polyadenylation signal
   5434..5709    +  promoter       chicken β-actin promoter: No description available
   5710..6722    +  intron         chimeric intron: chimera between introns from chicken β-actin and rabbit β-globin
   6781..6802    -  misc_feature   MCS (fragment): pUC18/19 multiple cloning site
   6873..7472    +  CDS            PuroR: puromycin N-acetyltransferase; pac from Streptomyces alboniger; confers resistance to puromycin
   7522..7587    +  CDS            dmpM (fragment): DMPM_STRAD - Protein inferred from homology: Swiss-Prot protein existence level 3. From Streptomyces alboniger.
   7596..7679    +  CDS            large T antigen (fragment): large T antigen from SV40 (simian virus 40)
   7702..7836    +  polyA_signal   SV40 poly(A) signal: SV40 polyadenylation signal
   7838..7871    +  protein_bind   lox66: Right element (RE) mutant of loxP (Araki et al., 2010). Cre-mediated recombination occurs in the 8-bp core sequence (GCATACAT). Cre recombinase
   7874..66      +  misc_feature   MCS (fragment) (across the origin): pBluescript multiple cloning site
>Addgene plasmid #134606 | pBlueScript-humanAPOBEC1 | depositor full sequence | sequence record 258758 | pBlueScript-humanAPOBEC1 sequence 7879 bps
CCCGGGCTGCAGGAATTCGATATCAAGCTTATCGATACCGTCGACCTCGAGGGGGGGCCCGGTACCCAGC
TTTTGTTCCCTTTAGTGAGGGTTAATTTCGAGCTTGGCGTAATCATGGTCATAGCTGTTTCCTGTGTGAA
ATTGTTATCCGCTCACAATTCCACACAACATACGAGCCGGAAGCATAAAGTGTAAAGCCTGGGGTGCCTA
ATGAGTGAGCTAACTCACATTAATTGCGTTGCGCTCACTGCCCGCTTTCCAGTCGGGAAACCTGTCGTGC
CAGCTGCATTAATGAATCGGCCAACGCGCGGGGAGAGGCGGTTTGCGTATTGGGCGCTCTTCCGCTTCCT
CGCTCACTGACTCGCTGCGCTCGGTCGTTCGGCTGCGGCGAGCGGTATCAGCTCACTCAAAGGCGGTAAT
ACGGTTATCCACAGAATCAGGGGATAACGCAGGAAAGAACATGTGAGCAAAAGGCCAGCAAAAGGCCAGG
AACCGTAAAAAGGCCGCGTTGCTGGCGTTTTTCCATAGGCTCCGCCCCCCTGACGAGCATCACAAAAATC
GACGCTCAAGTCAGAGGTGGCGAAACCCGACAGGACTATAAAGATACCAGGCGTTTCCCCCTGGAAGCTC
CCTCGTGCGCTCTCCTGTTCCGACCCTGCCGCTTACCGGATACCTGTCCGCCTTTCTCCCTTCGGGAAGC
GTGGCGCTTTCTCATAGCTCACGCTGTAGGTATCTCAGTTCGGTGTAGGTCGTTCGCTCCAAGCTGGGCT
GTGTGCACGAACCCCCCGTTCAGCCCGACCGCTGCGCCTTATCCGGTAACTATCGTCTTGAGTCCAACCC
GGTAAGACACGACTTATCGCCACTGGCAGCAGCCACTGGTAACAGGATTAGCAGAGCGAGGTATGTAGGC
GGTGCTACAGAGTTCTTGAAGTGGTGGCCTAACTACGGCTACACTAGAAGGACAGTATTTGGTATCTGCG
CTCTGCTGAAGCCAGTTACCTTCGGAAAAAGAGTTGGTAGCTCTTGATCCGGCAAACAAACCACCGCTGG
TAGCGGTGGTTTTTTTGTTTGCAAGCAGCAGATTACGCGCAGAAAAAAAGGATCTCAAGAAGATCCTTTG
ATCTTTTCTACGGGGTCTGACGCTCAGTGGAACGAAAACTCACGTTAAGGGATTTTGGTCATGAGATTAT
CAAAAAGGATCTTCACCTAGATCCTTTTAAATTAAAAATGAAGTTTTAAATCAATCTAAAGTATATATGA
GTAAACTTGGTCTGACAGTTACCAATGCTTAATCAGTGAGGCACCTATCTCAGCGATCTGTCTATTTCGT
TCATCCATAGTTGCCTGACTCCCCGTCGTGTAGATAACTACGATACGGGAGGGCTTACCATCTGGCCCCA
GTGCTGCAATGATACCGCGAGACCCACGCTCACCGGCTCCAGATTTATCAGCAATAAACCAGCCAGCCGG
AAGGGCCGAGCGCAGAAGTGGTCCTGCAACTTTATCCGCCTCCATCCAGTCTATTAATTGTTGCCGGGAA
GCTAGAGTAAGTAGTTCGCCAGTTAATAGTTTGCGCAACGTTGTTGCCATTGCTACAGGCATCGTGGTGT
CACGCTCGTCGTTTGGTATGGCTTCATTCAGCTCCGGTTCCCAACGATCAAGGCGAGTTACATGATCCCC
CATGTTGTGCAAAAAAGCGGTTAGCTCCTTCGGTCCTCCGATCGTTGTCAGAAGTAAGTTGGCCGCAGTG
TTATCACTCATGGTTATGGCAGCACTGCATAATTCTCTTACTGTCATGCCATCCGTAAGATGCTTTTCTG
TGACTGGTGAGTACTCAACCAAGTCATTCTGAGAATAGTGTATGCGGCGACCGAGTTGCTCTTGCCCGGC
GTCAATACGGGATAATACCGCGCCACATAGCAGAACTTTAAAAGTGCTCATCATTGGAAAACGTTCTTCG
GGGCGAAAACTCTCAAGGATCTTACCGCTGTTGAGATCCAGTTCGATGTAACCCACTCGTGCACCCAACT
GATCTTCAGCATCTTTTACTTTCACCAGCGTTTCTGGGTGAGCAAAAACAGGAAGGCAAAATGCCGCAAA
AAAGGGAATAAGGGCGACACGGAAATGTTGAATACTCATACTCTTCCTTTTTCAATATTATTGAAGCATT
TATCAGGGTTATTGTCTCATGAGCGGATACATATTTGAATGTATTTAGAAAAATAAACAAATAGGGGTTC
CGCGCACATTTCCCCGAAAAGTGCCACCTAAATTGTAAGCGTTAATATTTTGTTAAAATTCGCGTTAAAT
TTTTGTTAAATCAGCTCATTTTTTAACCAATAGGCCGAAATCGGCAAAATCCCTTATAAATCAAAAGAAT
AGACCGAGATAGGGT
[37 nt withheld, positions 2396-2432]
AAAGAACGTGGACTCCAACGTCAAAGG
[49 nt withheld, positions 2460-2508]
T
[91 nt withheld, positions 2510-2600]
G
[124 nt withheld, positions 2602-2725]
CCCATTCGCCATTCAGGCTGCGCAACTGTTGGGAAGGGCGATCGGTGCGGGCCTCTTCGCTATTACGCCA
GCTGGCGAAAGGGGGATGTGCTGCAAGGCGATTAAGTTGGGTAACGCCAGGGTTTTCCCAGTCACGACGT
TGTAAAACGACGGCCAGTGAATTGTAATACGACTCACTATAGGGCGAATTGGAGCTCCACCGCGGTGGCG
GCCGCTCTAGAACTAGTGGATCCCTACCGTTCGTATAGCATACATTATACGAAGTTATTGATCAGGGCTA
GTGGCTCGAGGTGAGCCCCACGTTCTGCTTCACTCTCCCCATCTCCCCCCCCTCCCCACCCCCAATTTTG
TATTTATTTATTTTTTAATTATTTTGTGCAGCGATGGGGGCGGGGGGGGGGGGGGCGCGCGCCAGGCGGG
GCGGGGCGGGGCGAGGGGCGGGGCGGGGCGAGGCGGAGAGGTGCGGCGGCAGCCAATCAGAGCGGCGCGC
TCCGAAAGTTTCCTTTTATGGCGAGGCGGCGGCGGCGGCGGCCCTATAAAAAGCGAAGCGCGCGGCGGGC
GGGAGTCGCTGCGTTGCCTTCGCCCCGTGCCCCGCTCCGCGCCGCCTCGCGCCGCCCGCCCCGGCTCTGA
CTGACCGCGTTACTCCCACAGGTGAGCGGGCGGGACGGCCCTTCTCCTCCGGGCTGTAATTAGCGCTTGG
TTTAATGACGGCTCGTTTCTTTTCTGTGGCTGCGTGAAAGCCTTAAAGGGCTCCGGGAGGGCCCTTTGTG
CGGGGGGGAGCGGCTCGGGGGGTGCGTGCGTGTGTGTGTGCGTGGGGAGCGCCGCGTGCGGCCCGCGCTG
CCCGGCGGCTGTGAGCGCTGCGGGCGCGGCGCGGGGCTTTGTGCGCTCCGCGTGTGCGCGAGGGGAGCGC
GGCCGGGGGCGGTGCCCCGCGGTGCGGGGGGGCTGCGAGGGGAACAAAGGCTGCGTGCGGGGTGTGTGCG
TGGGGGGGTGAGCAGGGGGTGTGGGCGCGGCGGTCGGGCTGTAACCCCCCCCTGCACCCCCCTCCCCGAG
TTGCTGAGCACGGCCCGGCTTCGGGTGCGGGGCTCCGTGCGGGGCGTGGCGCGGGGCTCGCCGTGCCGGG
CGGGGGGTGGCGGCAGGTGGGGGTGCCGGGCGGGGCGGGGCCGCCTCGGGCCGGGGAGGGCTCGGGGGAG
GGGCGCGGCGGCCCCCGGAGCGCCGGCGGCTGTCGAGGCGCGGCGAGCCGCAGCCATTGCCTTTTATGGT
AATCGTGCGAGAGGGCGCAGGGACTTCCTTTGTCCCAAATCTGTGCGGAGCCGAAATCTGGGAGGCGCCG
CCGCACCCCCTCTAGCGGGCGCGGGGCGAAGCGGTGCGGCGCCGGCAGGAAGGAAATGGGCGGGGAGGGC
CTTCGTGCGTCGCCGCGCCGCCGTCCCCTTCTCCCTCTCCAGCCTCGGGGCTGTCCGCGGGGGGACGGCT
GCCTTCGGGGGGGACGGGGCAGGGCGGGGTTCGGCTTCTGGCGTGTGACCGGCGGCTCTAGAGCCTCTGC
TAACCATGTTCATGCCTTCTTCTTTTTCCTACAGCTCCTGGGCAACGTGCTGGTTATTGTGCTGTCTCAT
CATTTTGGCAAAGAATTAATTCAAGCTTGGGCCACCGGCTAGCATGACTTCTGAGAAAGGTCCTTCAACC
GGTGACCCCACTCTGAGGAGAAGAATCGAACCCTGGGAGTTTGACGTCTTCTATGACCCCAGAGAACTTC
GTAAAGAGGCCTGTCTGCTCTACGAAATCAAGTGGGGCATGAGCCGGAAAATCTGGCGAAGCTCAGGCAA
AAACACCACCAATCACGTGGAAGTTAATTTTATAAAAAAATTTACGTCAGAAAGAGATTTTCACCCATCC
ATCAGCTGCTCCATCACCTGGTTCTTGTCCTGGAGTCCCTGCTGGGAATGCTCCCAGGCTATTAGAGAGT
TTCTGAGTCGGCACCCTGGTGTGACTCTAGTGATCTACGTAGCTCGGCTTTTTTGGCACATGGATCAACA
AAATCGGCAAGGTCTCAGGGACCTTGTTAACAGTGGAGTAACTATTCAGATTATGAGAGCATCAGAGTAT
TATCACTGCTGGAGGAATTTTGTCAACTACCCACCTGGGGATGAAGCTCACTGGCCACAATACCCACCTC
TGTGGATGATGTTGTACGCACTGGAGCTGCACTGCATAATTCTAAGTCTTCCACCCTGTTTAAAGATTTC
AAGAAGATGGCAAAATCATCTTACATTTTTCAGACTTCATCTTCAAAACTGCCATTACCAAACGATTCCG
CCACACATCCTTTTAGCTACAGGGCTGATACATCCTTCTGTGGCTTGGAGATGAGATCTTGTACAAGTCC
GGACTCAGATCCTAGCCCGGGGCGGCCCCGCCGACCCCGCACCCGCCCCCGAGGCCCACCGACTCTAGAG
GATCATAATCAGCCATACCACATTTGTAGAGGTTTTACTTGCTTTAAAAAACCTCCCACACCTCCCCCTG
AACCTGAAACATAAAATGAATGCAATTGTTGTTGTTAACTTGTTTATTGCAGCTTATAATGGTTACAAAT
AAAGCAATAGCATCACAAATTTCACAAATAAAGCATTTTTTTCACTGCATTCTAGTTGTGGTTTGTCCAA
ACTCATCAATGTATCTTATCATGTCTGGATCTGGACTAGCCCAGATCCTCGAGGTGAGCCCCACGTTCTG
CTTCACTCTCCCCATCTCCCCCCCCTCCCCACCCCCAATTTTGTATTTATTTATTTTTTAATTATTTTGT
GCAGCGATGGGGGCGGGGGGGGGGGGGGCGCGCGCCAGGCGGGGCGGGGCGGGGCGAGGGGCGGGGCGGG
GCGAGGCGGAGAGGTGCGGCGGCAGCCAATCAGAGCGGCGCGCTCCGAAAGTTTCCTTTTATGGCGAGGC
GGCGGCGGCGGCGGCCCTATAAAAAGCGAAGCGCGCGGCGGGCGGGAGTCGCTGCGTTGCCTTCGCCCCG
TGCCCCGCTCCGCGCCGCCTCGCGCCGCCCGCCCCGGCTCTGACTGACCGCGTTACTCCCACAGGTGAGC
GGGCGGGACGGCCCTTCTCCTCCGGGCTGTAATTAGCGCTTGGTTTAATGACGGCTCGTTTCTTTTCTGT
GGCTGCGTGAAAGCCTTAAAGGGCTCCGGGAGGGCCCTTTGTGCGGGGGGGAGCGGCTCGGGGGGTGCGT
GCGTGTGTGTGTGCGTGGGGAGCGCCGCGTGCGGCCCGCGCTGCCCGGCGGCTGTGAGCGCTGCGGGCGC
GGCGCGGGGCTTTGTGCGCTCCGCGTGTGCGCGAGGGGAGCGCGGCCGGGGGCGGTGCCCCGCGGTGCGG
GGGGGCTGCGAGGGGAACAAAGGCTGCGTGCGGGGTGTGTGCGTGGGGGGGTGAGCAGGGGGTGTGGGCG
CGGCGGTCGGGCTGTAACCCCCCCCTGCACCCCCCTCCCCGAGTTGCTGAGCACGGCCCGGCTTCGGGTG
CGGGGCTCCGTGCGGGGCGTGGCGCGGGGCTCGCCGTGCCGGGCGGGGGGTGGCGGCAGGTGGGGGTGCC
GGGCGGGGCGGGGCCGCCTCGGGCCGGGGAGGGCTCGGGGGAGGGGCGCGGCGGCCCCCGGAGCGCCGGC
GGCTGTCGAGGCGCGGCGAGCCGCAGCCATTGCCTTTTATGGTAATCGTGCGAGAGGGCGCAGGGACTTC
CTTTGTCCCAAATCTGTGCGGAGCCGAAATCTGGGAGGCGCCGCCGCACCCCCTCTAGCGGGCGCGGGGC
GAAGCGGTGCGGCGCCGGCAGGAAGGAAATGGGCGGGGAGGGCCTTCGTGCGTCGCCGCGCCGCCGTCCC
CTTCTCCCTCTCCAGCCTCGGGGCTGTCCGCGGGGGGACGGCTGCCTTCGGGGGGGACGGGGCAGGGCGG
GGTTCGGCTTCTGGCGTGTGACCGGCGGCTCTAGAGCCTCTGCTAACCATGTTCATGCCTTCTTCTTTTT
CCTACAGCTCCTGGGCAACGTGCTGGTTATTGTGCTGTCTCATCATTTTGGCAAAGAATTAATTCAAGCT
TGCATGCCTGCAGGTCGGCCGCCACGACCGGTGCCGCCACCATCCCCTGACCCACGCCCCTGACCCCTCA
CAAGGAGACGACCTTCCATGACCGAGTACAAGCCCACGGTGCGCCTCGCCACCCGCGACGACGTCCCCCG
GGCCGTACGCACCCTCGCCGCCGCGTTCGCCGACTACCCCGCCACGCGCCACACCGTCGACCCGGACCGC
CACATCGAGCGGGTCACCGAGCTGCAAGAACTCTTCCTCACGCGCGTCGGGCTCGACATCGGCAAGGTGT
GGGTCGCGGACGACGGCGCCGCGGTGGCGGTCTGGACCACGCCGGAGAGCGTCGAAGCGGGGGCGGTGTT
CGCCGAGATCGGCCCGCGCATGGCCGAGTTGAGCGGTTCCCGGCTGGCCGCGCAGCAACAGATGGAAGGC
CTCCTGGCGCCGCACCGGCCCAAGGAGCCCGCGTGGTTCCTGGCCACCGTCGGCGTCTCGCCCGACCACC
AGGGCAAGGGTCTGGGCAGCGCCGTCGTGCTCCCCGGAGTGGAGGCGGCCGAGCGCGCCGGGGTGCCCGC
CTTCCTGGAGACCTCCGCGCCCCGCAACCTCCCCTTCTACGAGCGGCTCGGCTTCACCGTCACCGCCGAC
GTCGAGGTGCCCGAAGGACCGCGCACCTGGTGCATGACCCGCAAGCCCGGTGCCTGACGCCCGCCCCACG
ACCCGCAGCGCCCGACCGAAAGGAGCGCACGACCCCATGGCTCCGACCGAAGCCGACCCGGGCGGCCCCG
CCGACCCCGCACCCGCCCCCGAGGCCCACCGACTCTAGAGGATCATAATCAGCCATACCACATTTGTAGA
GGTTTTACTTGCTTTAAAAAACCTCCCACACCTCCCCCTGAACCTGAAACATAAAATGAATGCAATTGTT
GTTGTTAACTTGTTTATTGCAGCTTATAATGGTTACAAATAAAGCAATAGCATCACAAATTTCACAAATA
AAGCATTTTTTTCACTGCATTCTAGTTGTGGTTTGTCCAAACTCATCAATGTATCTTATCATGTCTGGAT
CTATAACTTCGTATAGCATACATTATACGAACGGTAGGGGATCC
