>Addgene plasmid #134606 | pBlueScript-humanAPOBEC1 | addgene partial sequence | sequence record 264549 | Addgene Partial NGS Result
CATTATACGAACGGTAGGGGATCCAAGCTTATCGATACCGTCGACCTCGAGGGGGGGCCCGGTACCAGCT
TTTGTTCCCTTTAGTGAGGGTTAATTTCGAGCTTGGCGTAATCATGGTCATAGCTGTTTCCTGTGTGAAA
TTGTTATCCGCTCACAATTCCACACAACATACGAGCCGGAAGCATAAAGTGTAAAGCCTGGGGTGCCTAA
TGAGTGAGCTAACTCACATTAATTGCGTTGCGCTCACTGCCCGCTTTCCAGTCGGGAAACCTGTCGTGCC
AGCTGCATTAATGAATCGGCCAACGCGCGGGGAGAGGCGGTTTGCGTATTGGGCGCTCTTCCGCTTCCTC
GCTCACTGACTCGCTGCGCTCGGTCGTTCGGCTGCGGCGAGCGGTATCAGCTCACTCAAAGGCGGTAATA
CGGTTATCCACAGAATCAGGGGATAACGCAGGAAAGAACATGTGAGCAAAAGGCCAGCAAAAGGCCAGGA
ACCGTAAAAAGGCCGCGTTGCTGGCGTTTTTCCATAGGCTCCGCCCCCCTGACGAGCATCACAAAAATCG
ACGCTCAAGTCAGAGGTGGCGAAACCCGACAGGACTATAAAGATACCAGGCGTTTCCCCCTGGAAGCTCC
CTCGTGCGCTCTCCTGTTCCGACCCTGCCGCTTACCGGATACCTGTCCGCCTTTCTCCCTTCGGGAAGCG
TGGCGCTTTCTCATAGCTCACGCTGTAGGTATCTCAGTTCGGTGTAGGTCGTTCGCTCCAAGCTGGGCTG
TGTGCACGAACCCCCCGTTCAGCCCGACCGCTGCGCCTTATCCGGTAACTATCGTCTTGAGTCCAACCCG
GTAAGACACGACTTATCGCCACTGGCAGCAGCCACTGGTAACAGGATTAGCAGAGCGAGGTATGTAGGCG
GTGCTACAGAGTTCTTGAAGTGGTGGCCTAACTACGGCTACACTAGAAGAACAGTATTTGGTATCTGCGC
TCTGCTGAAGCCAGTTACCTTCGGAAAAAGAGTTGGTAGCTCTTGATCCGGCAAACAAACCACCGCTGGT
AGCGGTGGTTTTTTTGTTTGCAAGCAGCAGATTACGCGCAGAAAAAAAGGATCTCAAGAAGATCCTTTGA
TCTTTTCTACGGGGTCTGACGCTCAGTGGAACGAAAACTCACGTTAAGGGATTTTGGTCATGAGATTATC
AAAAAGGATCTTCACCTAGATCCTTTTAAATTAAAAATGAAGTTTTAAATCAATCTAAAGTATATATGAG
TAAACTTGGTCTGACAGTTACCAATGCTTAATCAGTGAGGCACCTATCTCAGCGATCTGTCTATTTCGTT
CATCCATAGTTGCCTGACTCCCCGTCGTGTAGATAACTACGATACGGGAGGGCTTACCATCTGGCCCCAG
TGCTGCAATGATACCGCGAGACCCACGCTCACCGGCTCCAGATTTATCAGCAATAAACCAGCCAGCCGGA
AGGGCCGAGCGCAGAAGTGGTCCTGCAACTTTATCCGCCTCCATCCAGTCTATTAATTGTTGCCGGGAAG
CTAGAGTAAGTAGTTCGCCAGTTAATAGTTTGCGCAACGTTGTTGCCATTGCTACAGGCATCGTGGTGTC
ACGCTCGTCGTTTGGTATGGCTTCATTCAGCTCCGGTTCCCAACGATCAAGGCGAGTTACATGATCCCCC
ATGTTGTGCAAAAAAGCGGTTAGCTCCTTCGGTCCTCCGATCGTTGTCAGAAGTAAGTTGGCCGCAGTGT
TATCACTCATGGTTATGGCAGCACTGCATAATTCTCTTACTGTCATGCCATCCGTAAGATGCTTTTCTGT
GACTGGTGAGTACTCAACCAAGTCATTCTGAGAATAGTGTATGCGGCGACCGAGTTGCTCTTGCCCGGCG
TCAATACGGGATAATACCGCGCCACATAGCAGAACTTTAAAAGTGCTCATCATTGGAAAACGTTCTTCGG
GGCGAAAACTCTCAAGGATCTTACCGCTGTTGAGATCCAGTTCGATGTAACCCACTCGTGCACCCAACTG
ATCTTCAGCATCTTTTACTTTCACCAGCGTTTCTGGGTGAGCAAAAACAGGAAGGCAAAATGCCGCAAAA
AAGGGAATAAGGGCGACACGGAAATGTTGAATACTCATACTCTTCCTTTTTCAATATTATTGAAGCATTT
ATCAGGGTTATTGTCTCATGAGCGGATACATATTTGAATGTATTTAGAAAAATAAACAAATAGGGGTTCC
GCGCACATTTCCCCGAAAAGTGCCACCTAAATTGTAAGCGTTAATATTTTGTTAAAATTCGCGTTAAATT
TTTGTTAAATCAGCTCATTTTTTAACCAATAGGCCGAAATCGGCAAAATCCCTTATAAATCAAAAGAATA
GACCGAGATAGGGT
[37 nt withheld, positions 2395-2431]
AAAGAACGTGGACTCCAACGTCAAAGG
[49 nt withheld, positions 2459-2507]
T
[91 nt withheld, positions 2509-2599]
G
[124 nt withheld, positions 2601-2724]
CCCATTCGCCATTCAGGCTGCGCAACTGTTGGGAAGGGCGATCGGTGCGGGCCTCTTCGCTATTACGCCA
GCTGGCGAAAGGGGGATGTGCTGCAAGGCGATTAAGTTGGGTAACGCCAGGGTTTTCCCAGTCACGACGT
TGTAAAACGACGGCCAGTGAATTGTAATACGACTCACTATAGGGCGAATTGGAGCTCCACCGCGGTGGCG
GCCGCTCTAGAACTAGTGGATCCCCTACCGTTCGTATAGCATACATTATACGAAGTTATTGATCAGGGCT
AGTGGCTCGAGGTGAGCCCCACGTTCTGCTTCACTCTCCCCATCTCCCCCCCCTCCCCACCCCCAATTTT
GTATTTATTTATTTTTTAATTATTTTGTGCAGCGATGGGGGCGGGGGGGGGGGGGGGGCGCGCCMGGGGG
GGGGGGGGGGGGGGGGGGGGGGGGGGGGGGGGGGGGGGGGGGGGGGGGGGGGGCCAAWCAGGGGGGSGCG
CYCCGAAAGTTTCCTTTTWTGGCGRGGCGGCGGCGGCGGCGGCCCTATAAAAAGCGAAGCGCGCGGCGGG
CGCTCCTGGGCAACGTGCTGGTTATTGTGCTGTCTCATCATTTTGGCAAAGAATTAATTCAAGCTTGGGC
CACCGGCTAGCATGACTTCTGAGAAAGGTCCTTCAACCGGTGACCCCACTCTGAGGAGAAGAATCGAACC
CTGGGAGTTTGACGTCTTCTATGACCCCAGAGAACTTCGTAAAGAGGCCTGTCTGCTCTACGAAATCAAG
TGGGGCATGAGCCGGAAAATCTGGCGAAGCTCAGGCAAAAACACCACCAATCACGTGGAAGTTAATTTTA
TAAAAAAATTTACGTCAGAAAGAGATTTTCACCCATCCATCAGCTGCTCCATCACCTGGTTCTTGTCCTG
GAGTCCCTGCTGGGAATGCTCCCAGGCTATTAGAGAGTTTCTGAGTCGGCACCCTGGTGTGACTCTAGTG
ATCTACGTAGCTCGGCTTTTTTGGCACATGGATCAACAAAATCGGCAAGGTCTCAGGGACCTTGTTAACA
GTGGAGTAACTATTCAGATTATGAGAGCATCAGAGTATTATCACTGCTGGAGGAATTTTGTCAACTACCC
ACCTGGGGATGAAGCTCACTGGCCACAATACCCACCTCTGTGGATGATGTTGTACGCACTGGAGCTGCAC
TGCATAATTCTAAGTCTTCCACCCTGTTTAAAGATTTCAAGAAGATGGCAAAATCATCTTACATTTTTCA
GACTTCATCTTCAAAACTGCCATTACCAAACGATTCCGCCACACATCCTTTTAGCTACAGGGCTGATACA
TCCTTCTGTGGCTTGGAGATGAGATCTTGTACAAGTCCGGACTCAGATCCTAGCCCGGGGCGGCCCCGCC
GACCCCGCACCCGCCCCCGAGGCCCACCGACTCTAGAGGATCATAATCAGCCATACCACATTTGTAGAGG
TTTTACTTGCTTTAAAAAACCTCCCACACCTCCCCCTGAACCTGAAACATAAAATGAATGCAATTGTTGT
TGTTAACTTGTTTATTGCAGCTTATAATGGTTACAAATAAAGCAATAGCATCACAAATTTCACAAATAAA
GCATTTTTTTCACTGCATTCTAGTTGTGGTTTGTCCAAACTCATCAATGTATCTTATCATGTCTGGATCT
GGACTAGCCCAGATCCCTCCTGGGCAACGTGCTGGTTATTGTGCTGTCTCATCATTTTGGCAAAGAATTA
ATTCAAGCTTGCATGCCTGCAGGTCGGCCGCCACGACCGGTGCCGCCACCATCCCCTGACCCACGCCCCT
GACCCCTCACAAGGAGACGACCTTCCATGACCGAGTACAAGCCCACGGTGCGCCTCGCCACCCGCGACGA
CGTCCCCCGGGCCGTACGCACCCTCGCCGCCGCGTTCGCCGACTACCCCGCCACGCGCCACACCGTCGAC
CCGGACCGCCACATCGAGCGGGTCACCGAGCTGCAAGAACTCTTCCTCACGCGCGTCGGGCTCGACATCG
GCAAGGTGTGGGTCGCGGACGACGGCGCCGCGGTGGCGGTCTGGACCACGCCGGAGAGCGTCGAAGCGGG
GGCGGTGTTCGCCGAGATCGGCCCGCGCATGGCCGAGTTGAGCGGTTCCCGGCTGGCCGCGCAGCAACAG
ATGGAAGGCCTCCTGGCGCCGCACCGGCCCAAGGAGCCCGCGTGGTTCCTGGCCACCGTCGGCGTCTCGC
CCGACCACCAGGGCAAGGGTCTGGGCAGCGCCGTCGTGCTCCCCGGAGTGGAGGCGGCCGAGCGCGCCGG
GGTGCCCGCCTTCCTGGAGACCTCCGCGCCCCGCAACCTCCCCTTCTACGAGCGGCTCGGCTTCACCGTC
ACCGCCGACGTCGAGGTGCCCGAAGGACCGCGCACCTGGTGCATGACCCGCAAGCCCGGTGCCTGACGCC
CGCCCCACGACCCGCAGCGCCCGACCGAAAGGAGCGCACGACCCCATGGCTCCGACCGAAGCCACCCGGG
GCGGCCCCGCCGACCCCGCACCCGCCCCCGAGGCCCACCGACTCTAGAGGATCATAATCAGCCATACCAC
ATTTGTAGAGGTTTTACTTGCTTTAAAAAACCTCCCACACCTCCCCCTGAACCTGAAACATAAAATGAAT
GCAATTGTTGTTGTTAACTTGTTTATTGCAGCTTATAATGGTTACAAATAAAGCAATAGCATCACAAATT
TCACAAATAAAGCATTTTTTTCACTGCATTCTAGTTGTGGTTTGTCCAAACTCATCAATGTATCTTATCA
TGTCTGGATCTATAACTTCGTATAGCATACATTATACGAACGGKWRKAGCATA
